>Addgene plasmid #100478 | pCMV_mEm_4GS_LF82_725 | addgene full sequence | sequence record 210482 | Addgene NGS Result
TTTAGTGAACCGTCAGATCGCCTGGAGACGCCATCCACGCTGTTTTGACCTCCATAGAAGACACCGGGAC
CGATCCAGCCTCCGGACTCTAGAGGATCCGGTACTAGAGGAACTGAAAAACCAGAAAGTTAACTGGTAAG
TTTAGTCTTTTTGTCTTTTATTTCAGGTCCCGGATCCGGTGGTGGTGCAAATCAAAGAACTGCTCCTCAG
TGGATGTTGCCTTTACTTCTAGGCCTGTACGGAAGTGTTACTTCTGCTCTAAAAGCTGCGGAATTGTACC
CGCGGGCCCACCATGGTGAGCAAGGGCGAGGAGCTGTTCACCGGGGTGGTGCCCATCCTGGTCGAGCTGG
ACGGCGACGTAAACGGCCACAAGTTCAGCGTGTCCGGCGAGGGCGAGGGCGATGCCACCTACGGCAAGCT
GACCCTGAAGTTCATCTGCACCACCGGCAAGCTGCCCGTGCCCTGGCCCACCCTCGTGACCACCTTGACC
TACGGCGTGCAGTGCTTCGCCCGCTACCCCGACCACATGAAGCAGCACGACTTCTTCAAGTCCGCCATGC
CCGAAGGCTACGTCCAGGAGCGCACCATCTTCTTCAAGGACGACGGCAACTACAAGACCCGCGCCGAGGT
GAAGTTCGAGGGCGACACCCTGGTGAACCGCATCGAGCTGAAGGGCATCGACTTCAAGGAGGACGGCAAC
ATCCTGGGGCACAAGCTGGAGTACAACTACAACAGCCACAAGGTCTATATCACCGCCGACAAGCAGAAGA
ACGGCATCAAGGTGAACTTCAAGACCCGCCACAACATCGAGGACGGCAGCGTGCAGCTCGCCGACCACTA
CCAGCAGAACACCCCCATCGGCGACGGCCCCGTGCTGCTGCCCGACAACCACTACCTGAGCACCCAGTCC
AAGCTGAGCAAAGACCCCAACGAGAAGCGCGATCACATGGTCCTGCTGGAGTTCGTGACCGCCGCCGGGA
TCACTCTCGGCATGGACGAGCTGTACAAGCGAATTGGTGGAGGGGGCGGTTCCGGTGGCGGAGGTTCCCG
AATTCGTCGACGGAGATCTGATATGGATAAGATTATTATAAGTCCGGCTAAATATATCCAGGGAAATGGT
TCTCTGGATAATATTGCTACATATGCGGCGATTTTGGGAACAGAACCATTAATTATTGCAGATGAATTTG
TGACCGGTCTGGTGGGTGACAGAGTAAGCCAGAGCTTTGCAAAAGAAAATATTACTGCAGATTTTGATAT
CTTTTGTGGTGAATGCTCGCAAAATGAAATTTCTCGAATTCGTGAGAAATTTAATCAGCGTAAATATAAT
GTCGTTATTGGTATTGGCGGCGGTAAAACGTTGGATACGGCAAAAGCCGTAGCGTATTACCAAAAAATTC
CGGTGGTGGTGGTGCCGACAATTGCTTCCACAGATGCGCCAACCAGTTCTCTGGCAGTAATTTACACCCC
GGAAGGTCAGTTTAGCGAATATCTGTTTTTCCCGAAAAACCCGGATATGGTGATTATGGATACTGGCGTC
ATTTCAGCCGCGCCAGTGCGTCTGCTGGTGGCCGGTATGGGAGATGCATTGTCAACCTGGTTTGAGGCGA
GAGCCAATCAGGCGTCAGGAAAAGCCACAATGGCAGGTGGGGCGTCGACACTGGCGGCACTGGCTATTGC
CCGACTCTGTTATACCACGCTACTGGAAGATGGCTATAAGGCAAAAGTCGCGGTTGAACAAGGTGTTAGC
ACCAAAGCGGTAGAGAATATTATCGAAGCTAATACCTATCTTAGCGGCATTGGATTTGAAAGTAGCGGCC
TGGCGGCAGCTCATGCCATTCATAACGGCATGACGCAACTGGAGGAATGCCATCATTGCTACCACGGTGA
AAAAGTGGCATTTGGCGTCCTGGTACAGCTCGTACTGGAAAACGCACCACAGGAGGAAATTGAAACCGTA
CTCAATTTCTGCCATAGCGTTGGTCTGCCGACAAATCTTCATATGTTAGGCGTGAAGGAAATTAATAAAG
ATAAATTACGGGCAGTGGCTGAAGCCGCGACTGCTGAAGGGGAAACTATCCATAATATGCCATTCGTGGT
CACTGCGCAGGACGTTCTTTGCGCAATTTTAACTGCACATCATTTGGGACTTTGAATCGGTACCCTCGAG
AAGCTTGCGGCCGCGGGGATCCAGACATGATAAGATACATTGATGAGTTTGGACAAACCACAACTAGAAT
GCAGTGAAAAAAATGCTTTATTTGTGAAATTTGTGATGCTATTGCTTTATTTGTAACCATTATAAGCTGC
AATAAACAAGTTAACAACAACAATTGCATTCATTTTATGTTTCAGGTTCAGGGGGAGGTGTGGGAGGTTT
TTTCGGATCCTCTAGAGTCGATCTGCAGGCATGCTAGCTTGGCGTAATCATGGTCATAGCTGTTTCCTGT
GTGAAATTGTTATCCGCTCACAATTCCACACAACATACGAGCCGGAAGCATAAAGTGTAAAGCCTGGGGT
GCCTAATGAGTGAGCTAACTCACATTAATTGCGTTGCGCTCACTGCCCGCTTTCCAGTCGGGAAACCTGT
CGTGCCAGCTGCATTAATGAATCGGCCAACGCGCGGGGAGAGGCGGTTTGCGTATTGGGCGCTCTTCCGC
TTCCTCGCTCACTGACTCGCTGCGCTCGGTCGTTCGGCTGCGGCGAGCGGTATCAGCTCACTCAAAGGCG
GTAATACGGTTATCCACAGAATCAGGGGATAACGCAGGAAAGAACATGTGAGCAAAAGGCCAGCAAAAGG
CCAGGAACCGTAAAAAGGCCGCGTTGCTGGCGTTTTTCCATAGGCTCCGCCCCCCTGACGAGCATCACAA
AAATCGACGCTCAAGTCAGAGGTGGCGAAACCCGACAGGACTATAAAGATACCAGGCGTTTCCCCCTGGA
AGCTCCCTCGTGCGCTCTCCTGTTCCGACCCTGCCGCTTACCGGATACCTGTCCGCCTTTCTCCCTTCGG
GAAGCGTGGCGCTTTCTCATAGCTCACGCTGTAGGTATCTCAGTTCGGTGTAGGTCGTTCGCTCCAAGCT
GGGCTGTGTGCACGAACCCCCCGTTCAGCCCGACCGCTGCGCCTTATCCGGTAACTATCGTCTTGAGTCC
AACCCGGTAAGACACGACTTATCGCCACTGGCAGCAGCCACTGGTAACAGGATTAGCAGAGCGAGGTATG
TAGGCGGTGCTACAGAGTTCTTGAAGTGGTGGCCTAACTACGGCTACACTAGAAGAACAGTATTTGGTAT
CTGCGCTCTGCTGAAGCCAGTTACCTTCGGAAAAAGAGTTGGTAGCTCTTGATCCGGCAAACAAACCACC
GCTGGTAGCGGTGGTTTTTTTGTTTGCAAGCAGCAGATTACGCGCAGAAAAAAAGGATCTCAAGAAGATC
CTTTGATCTTTTCTACGGGGTCTGACGCTCAGTGGAACGAAAACTCACGTTAAGGGATTTTGGTCATGAG
ATTATCAAAAAGGATCTTCACCTAGATCCTTTTAAATTAAAAATGAAGTTTTAAATCAATCTAAAGTATA
TATGAGTAAACTTGGTCTGACAGTTACCAATGCTTAATCAGTGAGGCACCTATCTCAGCGATCTGTCTAT
TTCGTTCATCCATAGTTGCCTGACTCCCCGTCGTGTAGATAACTACGATACGGGAGGGCTTACCATCTGG
CCCCAGTGCTGCAATGATACCGCGAGACCCACGCTCACCGGCTCCAGATTTATCAGCAATAAACCAGCCA
GCCGGAAGGGCCGAGCGCAGAAGTGGTCCTGCAACTTTATCCGCCTCCATCCAGTCTATTAATTGTTGCC
GGGAAGCTAGAGTAAGTAGTTCGCCAGTTAATAGTTTGCGCAACGTTGTTGCCATTGCTACAGGCATCGT
GGTGTCACGCTCGTCGTTTGGTATGGCTTCATTCAGCTCCGGTTCCCAACGATCAAGGCGAGTTACATGA
TCCCCCATGTTGTGCAAAAAAGCGGTTAGCTCCTTCGGTCCTCCGATCGTTGTCAGAAGTAAGTTGGCCG
CAGTGTTATCACTCATGGTTATGGCAGCACTGCATAATTCTCTTACTGTCATGCCATCCGTAAGATGCTT
TTCTGTGACTGGTGAGTACTCAACCAAGTCATTCTGAGAATAGTGTATGCGGCGACCGAGTTGCTCTTGC
CCGGCGTCAATACGGGATAATACCGCGCCACATAGCAGAACTTTAAAAGTGCTCATCATTGGAAAACGTT
CTTCGGGGCGAAAACTCTCAAGGATCTTACCGCTGTTGAGATCCAGTTCGATGTAACCCACTCGTGCACC
CAACTGATCTTCAGCATCTTTTACTTTCACCAGCGTTTCTGGGTGAGCAAAAACAGGAAGGCAAAATGCC
GCAAAAAAGGGAATAAGGGCGACACGGAAATGTTGAATACTCATACTCTTCCTTTTTCAATATTATTGAA
GCATTTATCAGGGTTATTGTCTCATGAGCGGATACATATTTGAATGTATTTAGAAAAATAAACAAATAGG
GGTTCCGCGCACATTTCCCCGAAAAGTGCCACCTGACGTCTAAGAAACCATTATTATCATGACATTAACC
TATAAAAATAGGCGTATCACGAGGCCCTTTCGTCTCGCGCGTTTCGGTGATGACGGTGAAAACCTCTGAC
ACATGCAGCTCCCGGAGACGGTCACAGCTTGTCTGTAAGCGGATGCCGGGAGCAGACAAGCCCGTCAGGG
CGCGTCAGCGGGTGTTGGCGGGTGTCGGGGCTGGCTTAACTATGCGGCATCAGAGCAGATTGTACTGAGA
GTGCACCATATGCGGTGTGAAATACCGCACAGATGCGTAAGGAGAAAATACCGCATCAGGCGCCATTCGC
CATTCAGGCTGCGCAACTGTTGGGAAGGGCGATCGGTGCGGGCCTCTTCGCTATTACGCCAGCTGGCGAA
AGGGGGATGTGCTGCAAGGCGATTAAGTTGGGTAACGCCAGGGTTTTCCCAGTCACGACGTTGTAAAACG
ACGGCCAGTGAGTTCGAGCTTGCATGCCTGCAGGTCGTTACATAACTTACGGTAAATGGCCCGCCTGGCT
GACCGCCCAACGACCCCCGCCCATTGACGTCAATAATGACGTATGTTCCCATAGTAACGCCAATAGGGAC
TTTCCATTGACGTCAATGGGTGGAGTATTTACGGTAAACTGCCCACTTGGCAGTACATCAAGTGTATCAT
ATGCCAAGTACGCCCCCTATTGACGTCAATGACGGTAAATGGCCCGCCTGGCATTATGCCCAGTACATGA
CCTTATGGGACTTTCCTACTTGGCAGTACATCTACGTATTAGTCATCGCTATTACCATGGTGATGCGGTT
TTGGCAGTACATCAATGGGCGTGGATAGCGGTTTGACTCACGGGGATTTCCAAGTCTCCACCCCATTGAC
GTCAATGGGAGTTTGTTTTGGCACCAAAATCAACGGGACTTTCCAAAATGTCGTAACAACTCCGCCCCAT
TGACGCAAATGGGCGGTAGGCGTGTACGGTGGGAGGTCTATATAAGCAGAGCTCG
Features (pLannotate 1.2.2; 18 found; start..end, strand, type, name):
      1..27      +  promoter       TRE3GV promoter (fragment): 3rd-generation Tet-responsive promoter that can be activated by binding of Tet-On® 3G, optimized for retroviral and lentiviral vectors
    136..232     +  intron         SV40 intron: modified SV40 intron with splice donor and acceptor sites
    293..1009    +  CDS            mEmerald: mEmerald is a basic (constitutively fluorescent) green fluorescent protein published in 1998, derived from Aequorea victoria. It is reported to be a very rapidly-maturing monomer with moderate acid sensitivity.
   1073..2149    +  CDS            dhaD: GLDA_CITFR - Experimental evidence at protein level: Swiss-Prot protein existence level 1. Catalyzes the NAD-dependent oxidation of glycerol to dihydroxyacetone (glycerone). Allows microorganisms to utilize glycerol as a source of carbon under anaerobic conditions. Exhibits a rather broad substrate specificity since it can also oxidize 1,2-propanediol and 2,3-butanediol and reduce dihydroxyacetone. Cannot use NADP(+) as an electron acceptor for the oxidation of glycerol. From Citrobacter freundii.
   2188..2322    -  polyA_signal   SV40 poly(A) signal: SV40 polyadenylation signal
   2457..2473    -  protein_bind   lac operator: The lac repressor binds to the lac operator to inhibit transcription in E. coli. This inhibition can be relieved by adding lactose or isopropyl-β-D-thiogalactopyranoside (IPTG). lac repressor encoded by lacI
   2481..2511    -  promoter       lac promoter: promoter for the E. coli lac operon
   2526..2547    -  protein_bind   CAP binding site: CAP binding activates transcription in the presence of cAMP. E. coli catabolite activator protein
   2560..2652    -  CDS            lacI (fragment): lac repressor; lacI; The lac repressor binds to the lac operator to inhibit transcription in E. coli. This inhibition can be relieved by adding lactose or isopropyl-β-D-thiogalactopyranoside (IPTG).
   2835..3423    -  rep_origin     ori: high-copy-number ColE1/pMB1/pBR322/pUC origin of replication
   3594..4454    -  CDS            AmpR: β-lactamase; bla; confers resistance to ampicillin, carbenicillin, and related antibiotics
   4455..4559    -  promoter       AmpR promoter: bla
   4654..4689    +  CDS            rop (fragment): Rop protein, which maintains plasmids at low copy number; rop
   4791..4890    +  misc_feature   bom (fragment): basis of mobility region from pBR322
   4896..5051    -  CDS            lacZα (fragment): LacZα fragment of β-galactosidase; lacZ fragment
   5057..5077    -  misc_feature   MCS (fragment): pUC18/19 multiple cloning site
   5076..5379    +  enhancer       CMV enhancer: human cytomegalovirus immediate early enhancer
   5380..5583    +  promoter       CMV promoter: human cytomegalovirus (CMV) immediate early promoter
