[The description below was written by a language model from this plasmid's Addgene catalogue record and pLannotate feature annotations shown in this document.]
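Description:
pCMV_mEm_4GS_LF82_725 is a mammalian expression plasmid built on a pCMV backbone that produces the E. coli LF82 open reading frame LF82_725 as a fusion to the green fluorescent protein mEmerald. In bacteria it is maintained as a high-copy plasmid through a ColE1/pUC-type origin and selected with ampicillin via the β-lactamase gene and its native promoter. The backbone also carries non-functional remnants of pUC/pBR322 ancestry: fragments of lacZα, lacI, rop and bom, plus a lac promoter/operator region. No mammalian selection marker is annotated, which suits transient transfection.

The expression unit spans the numbering origin of the circular sequence. The human CMV immediate-early enhancer and promoter drive transcription through a modified SV40 intron, which supplies a splicing event that tends to improve mRNA export and expression. The mEmerald coding sequence follows, then a short gap before the bacterial insert; the "4GS" in the name suggests this is a glycine-serine linker, though the record does not annotate it. The cassette ends at an SV40 polyadenylation signal. The short "TRE3GV promoter" hit at the start of the sequence is probably just the minimal CMV core region rather than a Tet-responsive element. The insert of about 1.1 kb was introduced by ligation-independent cloning. Automated annotation matches it to dhaD, a Citrobacter freundii NAD-dependent glycerol dehydrogenase, which suggests LF82_725 encodes a homologous enzyme, although the catalogue entry gives no function.

The plasmid comes from a collection used in a multi-phenotypic imaging screen. Bacterial proteins were expressed exogenously in HeLa cells to identify candidate effectors, with the N-terminal mEmerald tag reporting expression and subcellular localisation.
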