Addgene plasmid #100478: pCMV_mEm_4GS_LF82_725
Purpose: Mammalian expression of E. coli LF82_725 CDS fused to mEmerald
Depositing lab: Alan Huett. Depositing organization: University of Nottingham. Publication: A multi-phenotypic imaging screen to identify bacterial effectors by exogenous expression in a HeLa cell line. Collins A, Huett A. Sci Data. 2018 May 15;5:180081. doi: 10.1038/sdata.2018.81. PubMed 29762554.
Backbone
  Vector backbone: pCMV
  Backbone size w/o insert (bp): 4502
  Vector type: Mammalian Expression
Growth in bacteria
  Bacterial resistance: Ampicillin, 100 μg/mL
  Growth temperature: 37°C
  Growth strain: XL1 Blue
  Copy number: High Copy
Gene/Insert
  Gene/Insert name: LF82_725
  Insert size (bp): 1083
  Promoter: CMV
  Tag / fusion protein: mEmerald (N terminal on backbone)
  Cloning method: Ligation Independent Cloning
  Sequencing primers: 5′ ACTTCTGCTCTAAAAGCTGCGG; 3′ CACTGCATTCTAGTTGTGGTTTGTC
Terms and licenses: Academic/Nonprofit Terms; Industry Terms: Not Available to Industry
How to cite: pCMV_mEm_4GS_LF82_725 was a gift from Alan Huett (Addgene plasmid # 100478 ; http://n2t.net/addgene:100478 ; RRID:Addgene_100478)
